Addgene plasmid #244649: CL20_mEGFP_FOidr_097
Purpose: Express mEGFP-tagged intrinsically disordered protein (IDR), FOidr_097, derived from human fusion protein LEF1_TAF8
Depositing lab: Richard Kriwacki. Depositing organization: St. Jude Children's Research Hospital. Publication: Proteome-wide computational analyses reveal links between protein condensate formation and RNA biology. Maiti S, Tripathi S, Baggett DW, Phillips AH, Park CG, Wang J, Wahiduzzaman, Freyaldenhoven WT, Kinger S, Pioso BJ, Bollinger JC, Somjee R, Lang B, Babu MM, Kriwacki RW. Sci Adv. 2025 Dec 5;11(49):eady1420. doi: 10.1126/sciadv.ady1420. Epub 2025 Dec 3. PubMed 41337585.
Backbone
  Vector backbone: CL20
  Vector type: Mammalian Expression
Growth in bacteria
  Bacterial resistance: Ampicillin, 100 μg/mL
  Growth temperature: 37°C
  Growth strain: NEB Stable
  Copy number: High Copy
Gene/Insert
  Gene/Insert name: FOidr_097
  Species: H. sapiens (human)
  Mutation: Unmutated
  Tag / fusion protein: monomeric EGFP (N terminal on insert)
  Cloning method: Restriction Enzyme; 5′ cloning site Unknown (unknown if destroyed)
Terms and licenses: Academic/Nonprofit Terms; Industry Terms: Not Available to Industry
Depositor comments: LEF1_TAF8_282_365
How to cite: CL20_mEGFP_FOidr_097 was a gift from Richard Kriwacki (Addgene plasmid # 244649 ; http://n2t.net/addgene:244649 ; RRID:Addgene_244649)
