[The description below was written by a language model from this plasmid's Addgene catalogue record and pLannotate feature annotations shown in this document.]
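Description:
CL20_mEGFP_FOidr_097 is a mammalian expression plasmid built on the CL20 backbone, which the feature table shows to be an HIV-1-derived, self-inactivating lentiviral transfer vector, although the catalogue lists it only as "Mammalian Expression". It is maintained in E. coli through a high-copy ColE1/pUC-type origin and selected with ampicillin via the β-lactamase gene. The depositor propagates it in a recombination-reduced strain, as is common for plasmids carrying repeated LTR sequences. Small lac promoter/operator, lacI, SV40 origin and SV40 poly(A) segments are backbone remnants with no evident role in the payload.

The viral cassette begins with a CMV enhancer fused to a truncated 5' LTR, an arrangement that typically drives genomic RNA production in packaging cells without Tat. This is followed by the Ψ packaging signal with a partial gag sequence, the cPPT/CTS, and the Rev response element for nuclear export of unspliced RNA. It ends in a ΔU3 3' LTR, annotated only as a fragment, backed by a rabbit β-globin polyadenylation signal. Short vif, rev and nef matches are residual HIV-1 sequence rather than functional genes.

Within this frame, an internal CMV enhancer/promoter drives monomeric EGFP fused at the N terminus of FOidr_097. This insert is an unmutated intrinsically disordered region from the human fusion protein LEF1_TAF8; the depositor comment suggests residues 282 to 365. The annotation detects only TAF8-derived sequence in the insert. No selectable marker for mammalian cells is annotated.

The construct serves to express a fluorescently tagged IDR in mammalian cells. The associated publication concerns protein condensate formation and RNA biology.
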