Features (pLannotate 1.2.2; 29 found; start..end, strand, type, name):
    199..254     -  polyA_signal   β-globin poly(A) signal: rabbit β-globin polyadenylation signal (Gil and Proudfoot, 1987)
    340..475     -  LTR            3' LTR (ΔU3) (fragment): self-inactivating 3' long terminal repeat (LTR) from HIV-1
    477..545     -  CDS            nef (fragment): NEF_HV1Z2 - Experimental evidence at protein level: Swiss-Prot protein existence level 1. Extracellular Nef protein targets CD4(+) T-lymphocytes for apoptosis by interacting with CXCR4 surface receptors. From Human immunodeficiency virus type 1 group M subtype D (isolate Z2/CDC-Z34) (HIV-1).
    571..822     -  CDS            TAF8 (fragment): TAF8_HUMAN - Also known as TAFII43, TBN. Experimental evidence at protein level: Swiss-Prot protein existence level 1. Transcription factor TFIID is one of the general factors required for accurate and regulated initiation by RNA polymerase II. Mediates both basal and activator-dependent transcription. Plays a role in the differentiation of preadipocyte fibroblasts to adipocytes, however, does not seem to play a role in differentiation of myoblasts. Required for the integration of TAF10 in the TAF complex. May be important for survival of cells of the inner cell mass which constitute the pluri
    865..1581    -  CDS            mEGFP: mEGFP is a basic (constitutively fluorescent) green fluorescent protein published in 2002, derived from Aequorea victoria. It has moderate acid sensitivity.
   1595..1632    -  misc_feature   MCS (fragment): multiple cloning site
   1631..1647    -  promoter       tight TRE promoter (fragment): Tet-responsive promoter PTight, consisting of seven tet operator sequences followed by the minimal CMV promoter
   1663..1866    -  promoter       CMV promoter: human cytomegalovirus (CMV) immediate early promoter
   1867..2170    -  enhancer       CMV enhancer: human cytomegalovirus immediate early enhancer
   2238..2254    -  misc_feature   MCS (fragment): multiple cloning site
   2254..2279    -  CDS            Rev (fragment): human immunodeficiency virus 1 (HIV-1) Rev protein; rev; enhances nuclear export of unspliced and incompletely spliced viral mRNAs
   2656..2889    -  misc_feature   RRE: The Rev response element (RRE) of HIV-1 allows for Rev-dependent mRNA export from the nucleus to the cytoplasm.
   3023..3106    -  CDS            vif (fragment): VIF_HV1BR - Experimental evidence at protein level: Swiss-Prot protein existence level 1. Counteracts the innate antiviral activity of host APOBEC3F and APOBEC3G. Forms a complex with host APOBEC3F and APOBEC3G thus preventing the entry of these lethally hypermutating enzymes into progeny virions. Recruits an active E3 ubiquitin ligase complex composed of elongin BC, CUL5, and RBX2 to induce polyubiquitination of APOBEC3G and APOBEC3F. In turn, they are directed to the 26S proteasome for degradation. Vif interaction with APOBEC3G also blocks its cytidine deaminase activity in a proteasome-inde
   3249..3366    -  misc_feature   cPPT/CTS: central polypurine tract and central termination sequence of HIV-1
   3515..3874    -  CDS            HIV-1 gag (fragment): gag protein from human immunodeficiency virus 1; gag
   3858..3983    -  misc_feature   HIV-1 Ψ: packaging signal of human immunodeficiency virus type 1
   4030..4287    -  LTR            5' LTR (truncated): truncated 5' long terminal repeat (LTR) from HIV-1
   4289..4668    -  enhancer       CMV enhancer: human cytomegalovirus immediate early enhancer
   4699..4803    +  promoter       AmpR promoter: bla
   4804..5664    +  CDS            AmpR: β-lactamase; bla; confers resistance to ampicillin, carbenicillin, and related antibiotics
   5835..6423    +  rep_origin     ori: high-copy-number ColE1/pMB1/pBR322/pUC origin of replication
   6606..6660    +  CDS            lacI (fragment): lac repressor; lacI; The lac repressor binds to the lac operator to inhibit transcription in E. coli. This inhibition can be relieved by adding lactose or isopropyl-β-D-thiogalactopyranoside (IPTG).
   6662..6796    -  polyA_signal   SV40 poly(A) signal: SV40 polyadenylation signal
   6816..6951    -  rep_origin     SV40 ori: SV40 origin of replication
   6975..6997    -  promoter       SV40 promoter (fragment): SV40 enhancer and early promoter
   7004..7043    +  CDS            lacI (fragment): lac repressor; lacI; The lac repressor binds to the lac operator to inhibit transcription in E. coli. This inhibition can be relieved by adding lactose or isopropyl-β-D-thiogalactopyranoside (IPTG).
   7056..7077    +  protein_bind   CAP binding site: CAP binding activates transcription in the presence of cAMP. E. coli catabolite activator protein
   7092..7122    +  promoter       lac promoter: promoter for the E. coli lac operon
   7130..7146    +  protein_bind   lac operator: The lac repressor binds to the lac operator to inhibit transcription in E. coli. This inhibition can be relieved by adding lactose or isopropyl-β-D-thiogalactopyranoside (IPTG). lac repressor encoded by lacI
>Addgene plasmid #244649 | CL20_mEGFP_FOidr_097 | addgene full sequence | sequence record 488122 | Addgene NGS Result
AAAAAAAATCTAACCTCAAGTCAAGGCTTTTCTATGGAATAAGGAATGGACAGCAGGGGGCTGTTTCATA
TACTGATGACCTCTTTATAGCCAACCTTTGTTCATGGCAGCCAGCATATGGGCATATGTTGCCAAACTCT
AAACCAAATACTCATTCTGATGTTTTAAATGATTTGCCCTCCCATATGTCCTTCCGAGTGAGAGACACAA
AAAATTCCAACACACTATTGCAATGAAAATAAATTTCCTTTATTAGCCAGAAGTCAGATGCTCAAGGGGC
TTCATGATGTCCCCATAATTTTTGGCAGAGGGAAAAAGATCTGCTAGCTCGAGCAGCTGAAGCTTTATTG
AGGCTTAAGCAGTGGGTTCCCTAGTTAGCCAGAGAGCTCCCAGGCTCAGATCTGGTCTAACCAGAGAGAC
CCAGTACAGGCAAAAAGCAGATCTTGTCTTCTTTGGGAGTGAATTAGCCCTTCCAGTCCCCCCTTTTCTT
TTAAAAAGTGGCTAAGATCTACAGCTGCCTTGTAAGTCATTGGTCTTAAAGGTACCGTAATCTTATCTAG
AACCGGTTCACGAAAGTGACTTCTTACGGCGAATTTTAGGCTTCTTTACAGGGCGTAAATAAGGATTATC
AATGATGTTTTCCTCGCCGTTACGACTACCCGACAAGGAAGGATTCTGCTGAAGCACGCTGGTGTTTTCT
TTCTCAGCGCCACTATCCTCCATAGAAATGTGAAGAGCCAGATTCTCTGTGTCCGTTTGCTCGTCCTGCT
CGCTGGAATCGGTCTCCTCCATTTGCTGCATTTCCAATTCGCTGGGCAGCAGCCGGGAAGCGGCCGCACT
TCCCCCGGAGCCTCCGCTTCCGCCCTTGTACAGCTCGTCCATGCCGAGAGTGATCCCGGCGGCGGTCACG
AACTCCAGCAGGACCATGTGATCGCGCTTCTCGTTGGGGTCTTTGCTCAGCTTGGACTGGGTGCTCAGGT
AGTGGTTGTCGGGCAGCAGCACGGGGCCGTCGCCGATGGGGGTGTTCTGCTGGTAGTGGTCGGCGAGCTG
CACGCTGCCGTCCTCGATGTTGTGGCGGATCTTGAAGTTCACCTTGATGCCGTTCTTCTGCTTGTCGGCC
ATGATATAGACGTTGTGGCTGTTGTAGTTGTACTCCAGCTTGTGCCCCAGGATGTTGCCGTCCTCCTTGA
AGTCGATGCCCTTCAGCTCGATGCGGTTCACCAGGGTGTCGCCCTCGAACTTCACCTCGGCGCGGGTCTT
GTAGTTGCCGTCGTCCTTGAAGAAGATGGTGCGCTCCTGGACGTAGCCTTCGGGCATGGCGGACTTGAAG
AAGTCGTGCTGCTTCATGTGGTCGGGGTAGCGGCTGAAGCACTGCACGCCGTAGGTCAGGGTGGTCACGA
GGGTGGGCCAGGGCACGGGCAGCTTGCCGGTGGTGCAGATGAACTTCAGGGTCAGCTTGCCGTAGGTGGC
ATCGCCCTCGCCCTCGCCGGACACGCTGAACTTGTGGCCGTTTACGTCGCCGTCCAGCTCGACCAGGATG
GGCACCACCCCGGTGAACAGCTCCTCGCCCTTGCTCACCATGGTGGCGACCGGTGGATCCCGGGCCCGCG
GTACCGTCGACTGCAGAATTCGGTTCACTAAACGAGCCCGGTTCACTAAACGAGCTCTGCTTATATAGAC
CTCCCACCGTACACGCCTACCGCCCATTTGCGTCAATGGGGCGGAGTTGTTACGACATTTTGGAAAGTCC
CGTTGATTTTGGTGCCAAAACAAACTCCCATTGACGTCAATGGGGTGGAGACTTGGAAATCCCCGTGAGT
CAAACCGCTATCCACGCCCATTGATGTACTGCCAAAACCGCATCACCATGGTAATAGCGATGACTAATAC
GTAGATGTACTGCCAAGTAGGAAAGTCCCATAAGGTCATGTACTGGGCATAATGCCAGGCGGGCCATTTA
CCGTCATTGACGTCAATAGGGGGCGTACTTGGCATATGATACACTTGATGTACTGCCAAGTGGGCAGTTT
ACCGTAAATACTCCACCCATTGACGTCAATGGAAAGTCCCTATTGGCGTTACTATGGGAACATACGTCAT
TATTGACGTCAATGGGCGGGGGTCGTTGGGCGGTCAGCCAGGCGGGCCATTTACCGTAAGTTATGTAACG
CGGAACTCCATATATGGGCTATGAACTAATGACCCCGTAATTGATTACTATTAATAACTAGCACGCGTTC
GAAGCTTGAGCTCGGTCCCCTCGGGGTTGGGAGGTGGGTCTGAAACGATAATGGTGAATATCCCTGCCTA
ACTCTATTCACTATAGAAAGTACAGCAAAAACTATTCTTAAACCTACCAAGCCTCCTACTATCATTATGA
ATAATTTTATATACCACAGCCAATTTGTTATGTTAAACCAATTCCACAAACTTGCCCATTTATCTAATTC
CAATAATTCTTGTTCATTCTTTTCTTGCTGGTTTTGCGATTCTTCAATTAAGGAGTGTATTAAGCTTGTG
TAATTGTTAATTTCTCTGTCCCACTCCATCCAGGTCGTGTGATTCCAAATCTGTTCCAGAGATTTATTAC
TCCAACTAGCATTCCAAGGCACAGCAGTGGTGCAAATGAGTTTTCCAGAGCAACCCCAAATCCCCAGGAG
CTGTTGATCCTTTAGGTATCTTTCCACAGCCAGGATTCTTGCCTGGAGCTGCTTGATGCCCCAGACTGTG
AGTTGCAACAGATGCTGTTGCGCCTCAATAGCCCTCAGCAAATTGTTCTGCTGCTGCACTATACCAGACA
ATAATTGTCTGGCCTGTACCGTCAGCGTCATTGACGCTGCGCCCATAGTGCTTCCTGCTGCTCCCAAGAA
CCCAAGGAACAAAGCTCCTATTCCCACTGCTCTTTTTTCTCTCTGCACCACTCTTCTCTTTGCCTTGGTG
GGTGCTACTCCTAATGGTTCAATTTTTACTACTTTATATTTATATAATTCACTTCTCCAATTGTCCCTCA
TATCTCCTCCTTATGGTGTTTTACTAAACTTTTCCATGTTCTAATCCTCATCCTGTCTACTTGCCACACA
ATCATCACCTGCCATCTGTTTTCCATAATCCCTAATGATCTTTGCTTTTCTTCTTGGCACTACTTTTATG
TCACTATTATCTTGTATTACTACTGCCCCTTCACCTTTCCAGAGGAGCTTTGCTGGTCCTTTCCAAAGTG
GATTTCTGCTGTCCCTGTAATAAACCCGAAAATTTTGAATTTTTGTAATTTGTTTTTGTAATTCTTTAGT
TTGTATGTCTGTTGCTATTATGTCTACTATTCTTTCCCCTGCACTGTACCCCCCAATCCCCCCTTTTCTT
TTAAAATTGTGGATGAATACTGCCATTTGTACTGCTGTCTTAAGATGTTCAGCCTGATCTCTTACCTGTC
CTATAATTTTCTTTAATTCTTTATTCATAGATTCTACTACTCCTTGACTTTGGGGATTGTAGGGAATTTC
CAGGTCTGAAGATCCTGCTGCTTGCTGTGCTTTTTTCTTACTTTTGTTTTGCTCTTCCTCTATCTTGTCT
AAAGCTTCCTTGGTGTCTTTTATCTCTATCCTTTGATGCACACAATAGAGGGTTGCTACTGTATTATATA
ATGATCTAAGTTCTTCTGATCCTGTCTGAAGGGATGGTTGTAGCTGTCCCAGTATTTGTCTACAGCCTTC
TGATGTTTCTAACAGGCCAGTATTAACTGCGAATCGTTCTAGCTCCCTGCTTGCCCATACTATATGTTTT
AATTTATATTTTTTCTTTCCCCCTGGCCTTAACCGAATTTTTTCCCATCGCGATCTAATTCTCCCCCGCT
TAATACTGACGCTCTCGCACCCATCTCTCTCCTTCTAGCCTCCGCTAGTCAAAATTTTTGGCGTACTCAC
CAGTCGCCGCCCCTCGCCTCTTGCCGTGCGCGCTTCAGCAAGCCGAGTCCTGCGTCGAGAGAGCTCCTCT
GGTTTCCCTTTCGCTTTCAAGTCCCTGTTCGGGCGCCACTGCTAGAGATTTTCCACACTGACTAAAAGGG
TCTGAGGGATCTCTAGTTACCAGAGTCACACAACAGACGGGCACACACTACTTGAAGCACTCAAGGCAAG
CTTTATTGAGGCTTAAGCAGTGGGTTCCCTAGTTAGCCAGAGAGCTCCCAGGCTCAGATCTGGTCTAACC
AGAGAGACCCAGTACAGGCAAAAAGCAGCTGCTTATATGCAGGATCTGAGGGCTCGCCACTCCCCAGTCC
CGCCCAGGCCACGCCTCCCATGGTAATAGCGATGACTAATACGTAGATGTACTGCCAAGTAGGAAAGTCC
CATAAGGTCATGTACTGGGCATAATGCCAGGCGGGCCATTTACCGTCATTGACGTCAATAGGGGGCGTAC
TTGGCATATGATACACTTGATGTACTGCCAAGTGGGCAGTTTACCGTAAATACTCCACCCATTGACGTCA
ATGGAAAGTCCCTATTGGCGTTACTATGGGAACATACGTCATTATTGACGTCAATGGGCGGGGGTCGTTG
GGCGGTCAGCCAGGCGGGCCATTTACCGTAAGTTATGTAACGCGGAACTCCATATATGGGCTATGAACTA
ATGACCCCGTAATTGATTACTATTAATAACTAGTCAATAATCAATGTCGACCCAGGTGGCACTTTTCGGG
GAAATGTGCGCGGAACCCCTATTTGTTTATTTTTCTAAATACATTCAAATATGTATCCGCTCATGAGACA
ATAACCCTGATAAATGCTTCAATAATATTGAAAAAGGAAGAGTATGAGTATTCAACATTTCCGTGTCGCC
CTTATTCCCTTTTTTGCGGCATTTTGCCTTCCTGTTTTTGCTCACCCAGAAACGCTGGTGAAAGTAAAAG
ATGCTGAAGATCAGTTGGGTGCACGAGTGGGTTACATCGAACTGGATCTCAACAGCGGTAAGATCCTTGA
GAGTTTTCGCCCCGAAGAACGTTTTCCAATGATGAGCACTTTTAAAGTTCTGCTATGTGGCGCGGTATTA
TCCCGTATTGACGCCGGGCAAGAGCAACTCGGTCGCCGCATACACTATTCTCAGAATGACTTGGTTGAGT
ACTCACCAGTCACAGAAAAGCATCTTACGGATGGCATGACAGTAAGAGAATTATGCAGTGCTGCCATAAC
CATGAGTGATAACACTGCGGCCAACTTACTTCTGACAACGATCGGAGGACCGAAGGAGCTAACCGCTTTT
TTGCACAACATGGGGGATCATGTAACTCGCCTTGATCGTTGGGAACCGGAGCTGAATGAAGCCATACCAA
ACGACGAGCGTGACACCACGATGCCTGTAGCAATGGCAACAACGTTGCGCAAACTATTAACTGGCGAACT
ACTTACTCTAGCTTCCCGGCAACAATTAATAGACTGGATGGAGGCGGATAAAGTTGCAGGACCACTTCTG
CGCTCGGCCCTTCCGGCTGGCTGGTTTATTGCTGATAAATCTGGAGCCGGTGAGCGTGGGTCTCGCGGTA
TCATTGCAGCACTGGGGCCAGATGGTAAGCCCTCCCGTATCGTAGTTATCTACACGACGGGGAGTCAGGC
AACTATGGATGAACGAAATAGACAGATCGCTGAGATAGGTGCCTCACTGATTAAGCATTGGTAACTGTCA
GACCAAGTTTACTCATATATACTTTAGATTGATTTAAAACTTCATTTTTAATTTAAAAGGATCTAGGTGA
AGATCCTTTTTGATAATCTCATGACCAAAATCCCTTAACGTGAGTTTTCGTTCCACTGAGCGTCAGACCC
CGTAGAAAAGATCAAAGGATCTTCTTGAGATCCTTTTTTTCTGCGCGTAATCTGCTGCTTGCAAACAAAA
AAACCACCGCTACCAGCGGTGGTTTGTTTGCCGGATCAAGAGCTACCAACTCTTTTTCCGAAGGTAACTG
GCTTCAGCAGAGCGCAGATACCAAATACTGTTCTTCTAGTGTAGCCGTAGTTAGGCCACCACTTCAAGAA
CTCTGTAGCACCGCCTACATACCTCGCTCTGCTAATCCTGTTACCAGTGGCTGCTGCCAGTGGCGATAAG
TCGTGTCTTACCGGGTTGGACTCAAGACGATAGTTACCGGATAAGGCGCAGCGGTCGGGCTGAACGGGGG
GTTCGTGCACACAGCCCAGCTTGGAGCGAACGACCTACACCGAACTGAGATACCTACAGCGTGAGCTATG
AGAAAGCGCCACGCTTCCCGAAGGGAGAAAGGCGGACAGGTATCCGGTAAGCGGCAGGGTCGGAACAGGA
GAGCGCACGAGGGAGCTTCCAGGGGGAAACGCCTGGTATCTTTATAGTCCTGTCGGGTTTCGCCACCTCT
GACTTGAGCGTCGATTTTTGTGATGCTCGTCAGGGGGGCGGAGCCTATGGAAAAACGCCAGCAACGCGGC
CTTTTTACGGTTCCTGGCCTTTTGCTGGCCTTTTGCTCACATGTTCTTTCCTGCGTTATCCCCTGCTTCT
GTGGATAACCGTATTACCGCCTTTGAGTGAGCTGATACCGCTCGCCGCAGCCGAACGACCGAGCGCAGCG
AGTCAGTGAGCGAGGAAGCGGAAGAGCGCCCAATACGCAAACCGCCTCTCCCCGCGCGTTGGCCGATTCA
TTAATGCAGCGGATCCAGACATGATAAGATACATTGATGAGTTTGGACAAACCACAACTAGAATGCAGTG
AAAAAAATGCTTTATTTGTGAAATTTGTGATGCTATTGCTTTATTTGTAACCATTATAAGCTGCAATAAA
CAAGTTAGCTTTTTGCAAAAGCCTAGGCCTCCAAAAAAGCCTCCTCACTACTTCTGGAATAGCTCAGAGG
CCGAGGCGGCCTCGGCCTCTGCATAAATAAAAAAAATTAGTCAGCCATGGGGCGGAGAATGGGCGGAACT
GGGCGGAGTTAGGGGCGGGATGGGCGGAGTTAGGGGCGGGACTATGGTTGCTGACTAATTGAGATGCGGA
TCCGCTGGCACGACAGGTTTCCCGACTGGAAAGCGGGCAGTGAGCGCAACGCAATTAATGTGAGTTAGCT
CACTCATTAGGCACCCCAGGCTTTACACTTTATGCTTCCGGCTCGTATGTTGTGTGGAATTGTGAGCGGA
TAACAATTTCACACAGGAAACAGCTATGACCATGATTACGCCAAGCTTGGGCTGCAGGTCGAGGGATCTC
CATAAGAGAAGAGGGACAGCTATGACTGGGAGTAGTCAGGAGAGGAGGAAAAATCTGGCTAGTAAAACAT
GTAAGGAAAATTTTAGGGATGTTAAAGAAAAAAATAACACAAAACAAAATAT
